Addgene plasmid #185872: pILGFP3A5C
Purpose: (Empty Backbone) A plasmid for in vivo gene amplification (HamAmp) at RPL25 locus (1 copy reference)
Depositing lab: Claudia Vickers. Depositing organization: University of Queensland. Publication: An in vivo gene amplification system for high level expression in Saccharomyces cerevisiae. Peng B, Esquirol L, Lu Z, Shen Q, Cheah LC, Howard CB, Scott C, Trau M, Dumsday G, Vickers CE. Nat Commun. 2022 May 24;13(1):2895. doi: 10.1038/s41467-022-30529-8. PubMed 35610221.
Backbone
  Vector backbone: pUC19
  Vector type: Yeast Expression
Growth in bacteria
  Bacterial resistance: Ampicillin, 100 μg/mL
  Growth temperature: 37°C
  Growth strain: DH5alpha
  Copy number: High Copy
Gene/Insert
  Gene/Insert name: None
  Mutation: None
Terms and licenses: Academic/Nonprofit Terms; Industry Terms: Not Available to Industry
Depositor comments: PRPL25(Arm 1)> Kl.LEU2>TKl.LEU2-TRPL25(Arm 2)- ARS305-PTEF1> yEGFP> TURA3- PYEF3> RPL25(partial; Arm3)
How to cite: pILGFP3A5C was a gift from Claudia Vickers (Addgene plasmid # 185872 ; http://n2t.net/addgene:185872 ; RRID:Addgene_185872)
