[The description below was written by a language model from this plasmid's Addgene catalogue record and pLannotate feature annotations shown in this document.]
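Description:
pILGFP3A5C is a pUC19-based yeast integration plasmid built for the HapAmp in vivo gene amplification system in Saccharomyces cerevisiae (the record writes the name as "HamAmp"). It is catalogued as an empty backbone and serves as the one-copy reference construct targeted to the RPL25 locus. In E. coli it is maintained at high copy from the ColE1/pUC origin and selected with ampicillin through the β-lactamase gene. Remnants of the pUC lac region (lac promoter and operator, CAP site, lacZα fragment) are also annotated but have no evident role in the yeast cassette.

According to the depositor's map, the yeast payload is arranged as a series of modules bounded by homology arms. The RPL25 promoter (Arm 1) drives Kluyveromyces lactis LEU2 with its own terminator, providing leucine prototrophy as the yeast marker. This is followed by the RPL25 terminator (Arm 2), the replication origin ARS305, a TEF1 promoter–yEGFP–URA3 terminator reporter cassette, and finally the YEF3 promoter placed ahead of a partial RPL25 coding sequence (Arm 3). The automated annotation agrees with this layout. It detects a LEU2 homologue, the TEF1 promoter, a GFPmut3-type green fluorescent protein corresponding to yEGFP, and a short URA3-derived fragment consistent with the terminator. It also finds a single loxP site between the marker and reporter regions, which the depositor comments do not mention and whose function is not stated.

The arms indicate integration by homologous recombination at RPL25, leaving that gene under the YEF3 promoter. The record does not explain the amplification mechanism itself. GFP fluorescence offers a readout of expression, with this construct giving the single-copy baseline for comparison.
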