Features (pLannotate 1.2.2; 16 found; start..end, strand, type, name):
     58..74      -  protein_bind   lac operator: The lac repressor binds to the lac operator to inhibit transcription in E. coli. This inhibition can be relieved by adding lactose or isopropyl-β-D-thiogalactopyranoside (IPTG). lac repressor encoded by lacI
     82..112     -  promoter       lac promoter: promoter for the E. coli lac operon
    127..148     -  protein_bind   CAP binding site: CAP binding activates transcription in the presence of cAMP. E. coli catabolite activator protein
    161..253     -  CDS            lacI (fragment): lac repressor; lacI; The lac repressor binds to the lac operator to inhibit transcription in E. coli. This inhibition can be relieved by adding lactose or isopropyl-β-D-thiogalactopyranoside (IPTG).
    436..1024    -  rep_origin     ori: high-copy-number ColE1/pMB1/pBR322/pUC origin of replication
   1195..2055    -  CDS            AmpR: β-lactamase; bla; confers resistance to ampicillin, carbenicillin, and related antibiotics
   2056..2160    -  promoter       AmpR promoter: bla
   2255..2290    +  CDS            rop (fragment): Rop protein, which maintains plasmids at low copy number; rop
   2392..2491    +  misc_feature   bom (fragment): basis of mobility region from pBR322
   2497..2654    -  CDS            lacZα (fragment): LacZα fragment of β-galactosidase; lacZ fragment
   3254..4333    +  CDS            LEU2: LEU3_YEAST - Experimental evidence at protein level: Swiss-Prot protein existence level 1. Catalyzes the oxidation of 3-carboxy-2-hydroxy-4- methylpentanoate (3-isopropylmalate) to 3-carboxy-4-methyl-2- oxopentanoate. The product decarboxylates to 4-methyl-2 oxopentanoate. From Saccharomyces cerevisiae (strain ATCC 204508 / S288c) (Baker's yeast).
   5322..5355    +  protein_bind   loxP: Cre-mediated recombination occurs in the 8-bp core sequence (GCATACAT). Cre recombinase
   5572..5979    +  promoter       TEF1 promoter: S. cerevisiae TEF1; promoter for EF-1α
   6002..6712    +  CDS            GFPmut3: GFPmut3 is a basic (constitutively fluorescent) green fluorescent protein published in 1996, derived from Aequorea victoria. It is reported to be a very rapidly-maturing weak dimer.
   6728..6827    +  CDS            URA3 (fragment): orotidine-5'-phosphate decarboxylase, required for uracil biosynthesis; S. cerevisiae URA3; yeast auxotrophic marker, counterselectable with 5-fluoroorotic acid (5-FOA)
   7293..7313    +  promoter       URA3 promoter (fragment): S. cerevisiae URA3
>Addgene plasmid #185872 | pILGFP3A5C | addgene full sequence | sequence record 370816 | Addgene NGS Result
GAACATAGTTTAAACAAGCTTGGCGTAATCATGGTCATAGCTGTTTCCTGTGTGAAATTGTTATCCGCTC
ACAATTCCACACAACATACGAGCCGGAAGCATAAAGTGTAAAGCCTGGGGTGCCTAATGAGTGAGCTAAC
TCACATTAATTGCGTTGCGCTCACTGCCCGCTTTCCAGTCGGGAAACCTGTCGTGCCAGCTGCATTAATG
AATCGGCCAACGCGCGGGGAGAGGCGGTTTGCGTATTGGGCGCTCTTCCGCTTCCTCGCTCACTGACTCG
CTGCGCTCGGTCGTTCGGCTGCGGCGAGCGGTATCAGCTCACTCAAAGGCGGTAATACGGTTATCCACAG
AATCAGGGGATAACGCAGGAAAGAACATGTGAGCAAAAGGCCAGCAAAAGGCCAGGAACCGTAAAAAGGC
CGCGTTGCTGGCGTTTTTCCATAGGCTCCGCCCCCCTGACGAGCATCACAAAAATCGACGCTCAAGTCAG
AGGTGGCGAAACCCGACAGGACTATAAAGATACCAGGCGTTTCCCCCTGGAAGCTCCCTCGTGCGCTCTC
CTGTTCCGACCCTGCCGCTTACCGGATACCTGTCCGCCTTTCTCCCTTCGGGAAGCGTGGCGCTTTCTCA
TAGCTCACGCTGTAGGTATCTCAGTTCGGTGTAGGTCGTTCGCTCCAAGCTGGGCTGTGTGCACGAACCC
CCCGTTCAGCCCGACCGCTGCGCCTTATCCGGTAACTATCGTCTTGAGTCCAACCCGGTAAGACACGACT
TATCGCCACTGGCAGCAGCCACTGGTAACAGGATTAGCAGAGCGAGGTATGTAGGCGGTGCTACAGAGTT
CTTGAAGTGGTGGCCTAACTACGGCTACACTAGAAGAACAGTATTTGGTATCTGCGCTCTGCTGAAGCCA
GTTACCTTCGGAAAAAGAGTTGGTAGCTCTTGATCCGGCAAACAAACCACCGCTGGTAGCGGTGGTTTTT
TTGTTTGCAAGCAGCAGATTACGCGCAGAAAAAAAGGATCTCAAGAAGATCCTTTGATCTTTTCTACGGG
GTCTGACGCTCAGTGGAACGAAAACTCACGTTAAGGGATTTTGGTCATGAGATTATCAAAAAGGATCTTC
ACCTAGATCCTTTTAAATTAAAAATGAAGTTTTAAATCAATCTAAAGTATATATGAGTAAACTTGGTCTG
ACAGTTACCAATGCTTAATCAGTGAGGCACCTATCTCAGCGATCTGTCTATTTCGTTCATCCATAGTTGC
CTGACTCCCCGTCGTGTAGATAACTACGATACGGGAGGGCTTACCATCTGGCCCCAGTGCTGCAATGATA
CCGCGAGACCCACGCTCACCGGCTCCAGATTTATCAGCAATAAACCAGCCAGCCGGAAGGGCCGAGCGCA
GAAGTGGTCCTGCAACTTTATCCGCCTCCATCCAGTCTATTAATTGTTGCCGGGAAGCTAGAGTAAGTAG
TTCGCCAGTTAATAGTTTGCGCAACGTTGTTGCCATTGCTACAGGCATCGTGGTGTCACGCTCGTCGTTT
GGTATGGCTTCATTCAGCTCCGGTTCCCAACGATCAAGGCGAGTTACATGATCCCCCATGTTGTGCAAAA
AAGCGGTTAGCTCCTTCGGTCCTCCGATCGTTGTCAGAAGTAAGTTGGCCGCAGTGTTATCACTCATGGT
TATGGCAGCACTGCATAATTCTCTTACTGTCATGCCATCCGTAAGATGCTTTTCTGTGACTGGTGAGTAC
TCAACCAAGTCATTCTGAGAATAGTGTATGCGGCGACCGAGTTGCTCTTGCCCGGCGTCAATACGGGATA
ATACCGCGCCACATAGCAGAACTTTAAAAGTGCTCATCATTGGAAAACGTTCTTCGGGGCGAAAACTCTC
AAGGATCTTACCGCTGTTGAGATCCAGTTCGATGTAACCCACTCGTGCACCCAACTGATCTTCAGCATCT
TTTACTTTCACCAGCGTTTCTGGGTGAGCAAAAACAGGAAGGCAAAATGCCGCAAAAAAGGGAATAAGGG
CGACACGGAAATGTTGAATACTCATACTCTTCCTTTTTCAATATTATTGAAGCATTTATCAGGGTTATTG
TCTCATGAGCGGATACATATTTGAATGTATTTAGAAAAATAAACAAATAGGGGTTCCGCGCACATTTCCC
CGAAAAGTGCCACCTGACGTCTAAGAAACCATTATTATCATGACATTAACCTATAAAAATAGGCGTATCA
CGAGGCCCTTTCGTCTCGCGCGTTTCGGTGATGACGGTGAAAACCTCTGACACATGCAGCTCCCGGAGAC
GGTCACAGCTTGTCTGTAAGCGGATGCCGGGAGCAGACAAGCCCGTCAGGGCGCGTCAGCGGGTGTTGGC
GGGTGTCGGGGCTGGCTTAACTATGCGGCATCAGAGCAGATTGTACTGAGAGTGCACCATATGCGGTGTG
AAATACCGCACAGATGCGTAAGGAGAAAATACCGCATCAGGCGCCATTCGCCATTCAGGCTGCGCAACTG
TTGGGAAGGGCGATCGGTGCGGGCCTCTTCGCTATTACGCCAGCTGGCGAAAGGGGGATGTGCTGCAAGG
CGATTAAGTTGGGTAACGCCAGGGTTTTCCCAGTCACGACGTTGTAAAACGACGGCCAGTGAATTCAGTT
TAAACATGTACTAATCAGTCTAACACCCCGGAGGAGGCTTATCATTACATATTCTTGTCTCGGCGTTCTT
TAAGTTTCTTATCTTGTATGCCCGATATAGCAACCTTGTTGGTACCAATCTAACGGTTTCCGTACTTTGC
AATGAAGAGATGAGGAGGCATGGGTCACTTATTTAATATGTACGGGTGTTTACATGGAGTTGCTTTCTTT
TTTTGTCTCAGCAGTCATTGTGCGCCAAAAAAAGAGAAAACCGTGAGCCGAAGTCCACGCTCTGGAGTTA
GGCTCTCCCATTACGGAGAGAAGCATTTCCTCAGCCTGGGAGCCCCGTTGGAACAGTCAGGCTAAACTGG
GCCTTCCTACCCACTGCTTGCTGTTTCTCACTGGACGCACAAGGGGATTTTCTTTCTACCTTCGGCTTGC
CTCACTGCGTTGGGGCTTCCCAATGCAACTTCGTTCGTATGCATACAATCTTTTAGATATTATCTTTTAA
AATTATTTTAAAACAATTTTAAATGTATCTCATATGCTTTTCTTCTGCTGTTGAAAAGGCTAAACAAAGA
AGATCAATAAGATAAAGCGGCCGCAAAATGTCTAAGAATATCGTTGTCCTACCGGGTGATCACGTCGGTA
AAGAAGTTACTGACGAAGCTATTAAGGTCTTGAATGCCATTGCTGAAGTCCGTCCAGAAATTAAGTTCAA
TTTCCAACATCACTTGATCGGGGGTGCTGCCATCGATGCCACTGGCACTCCTTTACCAGATGAAGCTCTA
GAAGCCTCTAAGAAAGCCGATGCTGTCTTACTAGGTGCTGTTGGTGGTCCAAAATGGGGTACGGGCGCAG
TTAGACCAGAACAAGGTCTATTGAAGATCAGAAAGGAATTGGGTCTATACGCCAACTTGAGACCATGTAA
CTTTGCTTCTGATTCTTTACTAGATCTTTCTCCTTTGAAGCCTGAATATGCAAAGGGTACCGATTTCGTC
GTCGTTAGAGAATTGGTTGGTGGTATCTACTTTGGTGAAAGAAAAGAAGATGAAGGTGACGGAGTTGCTT
GGGACTCTGAGAAATACAGTGTTCCTGAAGTTCAAAGAATTACAAGAATGGCTGCTTTCTTGGCATTGCA
ACAAAACCCACCATTACCAATCTGGTCTCTTGACAAGGCTAACGTGCTTGCCTCTTCCAGATTGTGGAGA
AAGACTGTTGAAGAAACCATCAAGACTGAGTTCCCACAATTAACTGTTCAGCACCAATTGATCGACTCTG
CTGCTATGATTTTGGTTAAATCACCAACTAAGCTAAACGGTGTTGTTATTACCAACAACATGTTTGGTGA
TATTATCTCCGATGAAGCCTCTGTTATTCCAGGTTCTTTGGGTTTATTACCTTCTGCATCTCTAGCTTCC
CTACCTGACACTAACAAGGCATTCGGTTTGTACGAACCATGTCATGGTTCTGCCCCAGATTTACCAGCAA
ACAAGGTTAACCCAATTGCTACCATCTTATCTGCAGCTATGATGTTGAAGTTATCCTTGGATTTGGTTGA
AGAAGGTAGGGCTCTTGAAGAAGCTGTTAGAAATGTCTTGGATGCAGGTGTCAGAACCGGTGACCTTGGT
GGTTCTAACTCTACCACTGAGGTTGGCGATGCTATCGCCAAGGCTGTCAAGGAAATCTTGGCTTAAAGAG
TCTTTTGTAACGACCCCGTCTCCACCAACTTGGTATGCTTGAAATCTCAAGGCCATTACACATTCAGTTA
TGTGAACGAAAGGTCTTTATTTAACGTAGCATAAACTAAATAATACAGGTTCCGGTTAGCCTGCGGGCCC
AAAGCTAGCTCTAATTGGTTTAATTAATAAATTTAATATTATTTTTAAATTTTTCTTTAAATATACAATA
AATCTTTCATAACATGTTAAATTCATGATTAAGCGTAAATAAAGTGTAGTGGCAGAGTGCACGGGGTTTC
CTGTGCCTTACAAAGTAGGTACCAATTTGCGTATTGCAGCGAGGGTTCCGGTTACTATTTATAATTACGT
GTTAGTGTACTGTGATTTTATTGAGGCTATAACAAGAAAAGGATCTGTGAAGGTTTTGAGAGAATGAGGC
GAAAACACAGGGTTATTTTCATCAGCAACGCCGCTGTTTCAGCGGCACCCTGCCCTTTTCTTTTCGCAAG
ATGAGAGTAAAGAGTTGTACATCAGGTAAGAATGTTATTATTTAAATTCGAAGTGATAAATTCTTTTCAT
GATGAATCACTCGCTTATATGGGGTAGAATATATATATATGTGTGTGTGTGTGTGTGTTTGTGTATGTAG
GGATGGTGCGCGTTTGTTGTGTGACATTTGCTACTCATTCTTTTCCTTTTCCTACGACTGGCTTAACGGG
AATATTATCAATTTGCTGCATTCTTATGCTTCGGTCCGATGCTCAAGCTTAACTTCTTCGTGAGGAAGGA
AAGTGTTGTCTCCTACTTTTTTCAAATTTTCGAATTGTATTTATATTTATTTAGTACTTCTTGAGTTTAC
ATATCCTTCGTAAAAATGCAACTTTTGTCGAAAAACACTTCCAAAAAAAAATAATAATGAATTTATGAAG
CATACTAACGAGCGAGCACATCGCTGAGGTATCATTACTTCATGAGATAAATTAACTCGAGCTCGAGCCT
AATAACTTCGTATAGCATACATTATACGAAGTTATATTAAGGGTTGCTCGACCAGAAAGCGACCACCCAA
CTTTGGCTGATAATAGCGTATAAACAATGCATACTTTGTACGTTCAAAATACAATGCAGTAGATATATTT
ATGCATATTACATATAATACATATCACATAGGAAGCAACAGGCGCGTTGGACTTTTAATTTTCGAGGACC
GCGAATCCTTACATCACACCCAATCCCCCACAAGTGATCCCCCACACACCATAGCTTCAAAATGTTTCTA
CTCCTTTTTTACTCTTCCAGATTTTCTCGGACTCCGCGCATCGCCGTACCACTTCAAAACACCCAAGCAC
AGCATACTAAATTTCCCCTCTTTCTTCCTCTAGGGTGTCGTTAATTACCCGTACTAAAGGTTTGGAAAAG
AAAAAAGAGACCGCCTCGTTTCTTTTTCTTCGTCGAAAAAGGCAATAAAAATTTTTATCACGTTTCTTTT
TCTTGAAAATTTTTTTTTTTGATTTTTTTCTCTTTCGATGACCTCCCATTGATATTTAAGTTAATAAACG
GTCTTCAATTTCTCAAGTTTCAGTTTCATTTTTCTTGTTCTATTACAACTTTTTTTACTTCTTGCTCATT
AGAAAGAAAGCATAGCAATCTAATCTAAGTTTTAATTACAAAATGGGATCCTCTAAAGGTGAAGAATTAT
TCACTGGTGTTGTCCCAATTTTGGTTGAATTAGATGGTGATGTTAATGGTCACAAATTTTCTGTCTCCGG
TGAAGGTGAAGGTGATGCTACTTACGGTAAATTGACCTTAAAATTTATTTGTACTACTGGTAAATTGCCA
GTTCCATGGCCAACCTTAGTCACTACTTTCGGTTATGGTGTTCAATGTTTTGCGAGATACCCAGATCATA
TGAAACAACATGACTTTTTCAAGTCTGCCATGCCAGAAGGTTATGTTCAAGAAAGAACTATTTTTTTCAA
AGATGACGGTAACTACAAGACCAGAGCTGAAGTCAAGTTTGAAGGTGATACCTTAGTTAATAGAATCGAA
TTAAAAGGTATTGATTTTAAAGAAGATGGTAACATTTTAGGTCACAAATTGGAATACAACTATAACTCTC
ACAATGTTTACATCATGGCTGACAAACAAAAGAATGGTATCAAAGTTAACTTCAAAATTAGACACAACAT
TGAAGATGGTTCTGTTCAATTAGCTGACCATTATCAACAAAATACTCCAATTGGTGATGGTCCAGTCTTG
TTACCAGACAACCATTACTTATCCACTCAATCTGCCTTATCCAAAGATCCAAACGAAAAGAGAGACCACA
TGGTCTTGTTAGAATTTGTTACTGCTGCTGGTATTACCCATGGTATGGATGAATTGTACAAAAGATCTTA
AACTAGTAGGACTATTTGCAAAGGGAAGGGATGCTAAGGTAGAGGGTGAACGTTACAGAAAAGCAGGCTG
GGAAGCATATTTGAGAAGATGCGGCCAGCAAAACTAAAAAACTGTATTATAAGTAAATGCATGTATACTA
AACTCACAAATTAGAGCTTCAATTTAATTATATCAGTTATTACCCGGGAATCTCGGTCGTAATGATTTAA
ATGCATACATAACATTTTAAGATAAGCAAGTGAATGTTGATTCCCGTTTCTTAGTCAACACTTCTTTCTA
TTTTACCCGGTCGTTACCCTATTAAAAAAACAACTTACAATCATTGTTCGCCCCTTCCATACTTACTGCC
ACTCGCAAAAGGGCCCAACCAGGGCAATTACGTATCAAAAAATCATGACAGGCTGGGTAATAAATATTCG
TGAAGAAAGAAGAAATTAAAAAAAGAAACGAAGAAGCAAAAAAAAGAAAAGACTCCGTTTAATCACTTTC
AACCGCGGTTTATCCGGCCCCACCCATGCATAACCCTAAATTATTAGATCACTTAGCACGTGAAAAAGAA
ACGTTTTTAATGTTTTTTTTTTTTTTTCTTTTTCTTTTTTTGCGTTGGTGAAAATTTTTTCGCTTCCTCG
AGTATAATTATCTCATCTCATCTTTCATATAAGATAAGAAGTTTTATAAAAACCTTTTGCATCAAAATTT
TGTAGAATATCTCTTTTTCTTACGCTCTCTTTCTTTCCTTAATTGTTTTCTAAAGAACCGTGTATTTTTC
TAGTTCGAATCCATCGATAACATTAAAAGATGGCTCCATCTGGTATGTGAACTGCAATATTAATAGCACG
AGAAAATTGAGAGGAAGATAGATGGGAACTAGTAGAGTTGATATTGATGAGATACGAAAACCACACGTAA
ATAAACTATCCGACGACAAGAATAGTGCATTAAGGACTTGATTAAGATATGGTGAGCAACGTAATTATCG
GGCTCAACAGTTTATTAGCAATCGTTTTGATAGAAGCGTTGATGCTGTGGAAGTTGTTCTTTTTACTACC
AACAGCCATTAACAAATCCATTAGAGTGTTCGTTCGTTTTTCTGCTCAGATTCAAGAAAATTATTCCATC
CTCATTATACTTTTTTCTTCTATTTCGTGCTCCACGTCGAGGTATCAAG
